>Addgene plasmid #113992 | pOGG026 | addgene full sequence | sequence record 369475 | Addgene NGS Result
ATGACCATGATTACGCCAAGCTTGCATGCCTGCAGGTCGACTCTAGAGGATCCCCGGGTACCGAGCTCGA
ATTCACTGGCCGTCGTTTTACAACGTCGTGACTGGGAAAACCCTGGCGTTACCCAACTTAATCGCCTTGC
AGCACATCCCCCTTTCGCCAGCTGGCGTAATAGCGAAGAGGCCCGCACCGATCGCCCTTCCCAACAGTTG
CGCAGCCTGAATGGCGAATGGCGCCTGATGCGGTATTTTCTCCTTACGCATCTGTGCGGTATTTCACACC
GCATATGGTGCACTCTCAGTACAATCTGCTCTGATGCCGCATAGTTAAGCCAGCCCCGACACCCGCCAAC
ACCCGCTGACGCGCCCTGACGGGCTTGTCTGCTCCCGGCATCCGCTTACAGACAAGCTGTGACGGTCTCA
CGCTCTTGGACTCCTGTTGATAGATCCAGTAATGACCTCAGAACTCCATCTGGATTTGTTCAGAACGCTC
GGTTGCCGCCGGGCGTTTTTTATTGGTGAGAATCCAGGCAATTGTGTCTCAAAATCTCTGATGTTACATT
GCACAAGATAAAAATATATCATCATGAACAATAAAACTGTCTGCTTACATAAACAGTAATACAAGGGGTG
TTATGAGCCATATTCAGCGTGAAACGAGCTGTAGCCGTCCGCGTCTGAACAGCAACATGGATGCGGATCT
GTATGGCTATAAATGGGCGCGTGATAACGTGGGTCAGAGCGGCGCGACCATTTATCGTCTGTATGGCAAA
CCGGATGCGCCGGAACTGTTTCTGAAACATGGCAAAGGCAGCGTGGCGAACGATGTGACCGATGAAATGG
TGCGTCTGAACTGGCTGACCGAATTTATGCCGCTGCCGACCATTAAACATTTTATTCGCACCCCGGATGA
TGCGTGGCTGCTGACCACCGCGATTCCGGGCAAAACCGCGTTTCAGGTGCTGGAAGAATATCCGGATAGC
GGCGAAAACATTGTGGATGCGCTGGCCGTGTTTCTGCGTCGTCTGCATAGCATTCCGGTGTGCAACTGCC
CGTTTAACAGCGATCGTGTGTTTCGTCTGGCCCAGGCGCAGAGCCGTATGAACAACGGCCTGGTGGATGC
GAGCGATTTTGATGATGAACGTAACGGCTGGCCGGTGGAACAGGTGTGGAAAGAAATGCATAAACTGCTG
CCGTTTAGCCCGGATAGCGTGGTGACCCACGGCGATTTTAGCCTGGATAACCTGATTTTCGATGAAGGCA
AACTGATTGGCTGCATTGATGTGGGCCGTGTGGGCATTGCGGATCGTTATCAGGATCTGGCCATTCTGTG
GAACTGCCTGGGCGAATTTAGCCCGAGCCTGCAAAAACGTCTGTTTCAGAAATATGGCATTGATAATCCG
GATATGAACAAACTGCAATTTCATCTGATGCTGGATGAATTTTTCTAATAATTAATTGAACTACTTTTCC
GCTGCATAACCCTGCTTCGGGGTCATTATAGCGATTTTTTCGGTATATCCATCCTTTTTCGCACGATATA
CAGGATTTTGCCAAAGGGTTCGTGTAGACTTTCCTTGGTGTATCCAACGGCGTCAGCCGGGCAGGATAGG
TGAAGTAGGCCCACCCGCGAGCGGGTGTTCCTTCTTCACTGTCCCTTATTCGCACCTGGCGGTGCTCAAC
GGGAATCCTGCTCTGCGAGGCTGGCCGTAGGCCGGCCGCGATGCAGGTGGCTGCTGAACCCCCAGCCGGA
ACTGACCCCACAAGGCCCTAGCGTTTGCAATGCACCAGGTCATCATTGACCCAGGCGTGTTCCACCAGGC
CGCTGCCTCGCAACTCTTCGCAGGCTTCGCCGACCTGCTCGCGCCACTTCTTCACGCGGGTGGAATCCGA
TCCGCACATGAGGCGGAAGGTTTCCAGCTTGAGCGGGTACGGCTCCCGGTGCGAGCTGAAATAGTCGAAC
ATCCGTCGGGCCGTCGGCGACAGCTTGCGGTACTTCTCCCATATGAATTTCGTGTAGTGGTCGCCAGCAA
ACAGCACGACGATTTCCTCGTCGATCAGGACCTGGCAACGGGACGTTTTCTTGCCACGGTCCAGGACGCG
GAAGCGGTGCAGCAGCGACACCGATTCCAGGTGCCCAACGCGGTCGGACGTGAAGCCCATCGCCGTCGCC
TGTAGGCGCGACAGGCATTCCTCGGCCTTCGTGTAATACCGGCCATTGATCGACCAGCCCAGGTCCTGGC
AAAGCTCGTAGAACGTGAAGGTGATCGGCTCGCCGATAGGGGTGCGCTTCGCGTACTCCAACACCTGCTG
CCACACCAGTTCGTCATCGTCGGCCCGCAGCTCGACGCCGGTGTAGGTGATCTTCACGTCCTTGTTGACG
TGGAAAATGACCTTGTTTTGCAGCGCCTCGCGCGGGATTTTCTTGTTGCGCGTGGTGAACAGGGCAGAGC
GGGCCGTGTCGTTTGGCATCGCTCGCATCGTGTCCGGCCACGGCGCAATATCGAACAAGGAAAGCTGCAT
TTCCTTGATCTGCTGCTTCGTGTGTTTCAGCAACGCGGCCTGCTTGGCTTCGCTGACCTGTTTTGCCAGG
TCCTCGCCGGCGGTTTTTCGCTTCTTGGTCGTCATAGTTCCTCGCGTGTCGATGGTCATCGACTTCGCCA
AACCTGCCGCCTCCTGTTCGAGCCGACGCGAACGCTCCACGGCGGCCGATGGCGCGGGCAGGGCAGGGGG
AGCCAGTTGCACGCTGTCGCGCTCGATCTTGGCCGTAGCTTGCTGGACTATCGAGCCGACGGACTGGAAG
GTTTCGCGGGGCGCACGCATGACGGTGCGGCTTGCGATGGTTTCGGCATCCTCGGCGGAAAACCCCGCGT
CGATCAGTTCTTGCCTGTATGCCTTCCGGTCAAACGTCCGATTCATTCACCCTCCTTGCGGGATTGCCCC
GGAATTAATTCCCCGGATCGATCCGTCGATCTTGATCCCCTGCGCCATCAGATCCTTGGCGGCAAGAAAG
CCATCCAGTTTACTTTGCAGGGCTTCCCAACCTTACCAGAGGGCGCCCCAGCTGGCAATTCCGGTTCGCT
TGCTGTCCATAAAACCGCCCAGTCTAGCTATCGCCATGTAAGCCCACTGCAAGCTACCTGCTTTCTCTTT
GCGCTTGCGTTTTCCCTTGTCCAGATAGCCCAGTAGCTGACATTCATCCGGGGTCAGCACCGTTTCTGCG
GACTGGCTTTCTACGTGGCTGCCATTTTTGGGGTGAGGCCGTTCGCGGCCGAGGGGCGCAGCCCCTGGGG
GGATGGGAGGCCCGCGTTAGCGGGCCGGGAGGGTTCGAGAAGGGGGGGCACCCCCCTTCGGCGTGCGCGG
TCACGCGCACAGGGCGCAGCCCTGGTTAAAAACAAGGTTTATAAATATTGGTTTAAAAGCAGGTTAAAAG
ACAGGTTAGCGGTGGCCGAAAAACGGGCGGAAACCCTTGCAAATGCTGGATTTTCTGCCTGTGGACAGCC
CCTCAAATGTCAATAGGTGCGCCCCTCATCTGTCAGCACTCTGCCCCTCAAGTGTCAAGGATCGCGCCCC
TCATCTGTCAGTAGTCGCGCCCCTCAAGTGTCAATACCGCAGGGCACTTATCCCCAGGCTTGTCCACATC
ATCTGTGGGAAACTCGCGTAAAATCAGGCGTTTTCGCCGATTTGCGAGGCTGGCCAGCTCCACGTCGCCG
GCCGAAATCGAGCCTGCCCCTCATCTGTCAACGCCGCGCCGGGTGAGTCGGCCCCTCAAGTGTCAACGTC
CGCCCCTCATCTGTCAGTGAGGGCCAAGTTTTCCGCGAGGTATCCACAACGCCGGCGGCCCTACATGGCT
CTGCTGTAGTGAGTGGGTTGCGCTCCGGCAGCGGTCCTGATCCCCCGCAGAAAAAAAGGATCTCAAGAAG
ATCCTTTGATCTTTTCTACATTACTGCATGAGCTTGTGGAAGTGTGCTGAGCATAAATGATTCTCCTAGC
TGTTCTTTGGGTAAGTACGCCATCAGGACGTTGTGAGTGGCGCGATTTTTAGCGGCTGAAATCAGCCCTT
GAGCCTGTCGGCAAGTCGCGTCATGAGGTCCATGCGCTCATGCAGGATCGCCACGACCAACGCGGGTTCG
CCCGCACGCGGCAGGCAAAAAACGTAGTGGTGTTCGCAGCGGGCCATCCGCAGCGCGGGAAAGAGTTCGC
TCATGTCCTTAAACGGGCCTTCGCCGGCGGCAAGCCTGGCTATGCCCTGTTCCAGCTTAGCGATATAGCG
GCGCACCTGCGCCGCGCCCCACTCCCGGCGCGTGTAGCGGATGATGCCGCGTAGATCGGCTTCGGCCTCA
GCCGTGAGGATGTAGGCCGTCAAGCGCGATCCCCGCTGAGTTCTTCATCAAGAATTTCGCCGACGCTCTT
GGTGGACACCTTGCCGGCAAGCCCATCGTTGATGCGGTTCCCCAGCATGGTTTTCAGTTCCTGCCATGCC
TGATCGGCATCAGCGTCACCGGGGAACAGACGTTCGAGGGCGTATTGCTTAATGGTCTTGCCCTGCAAGG
CGGCCAGGGCTTTCAGGCTCTGGTGCTGCTGGTCCGTCATGTCGATTGTCAGGCGGCTCATTGGATAACC
TCCATAAAATACACGTAACCACATTAGCACATATGTGGGCGTGAGGCTACAGCGCGAGGCGCATTAAGGT
CGGGAAAATGCGCTAGGCGCATTTAAATTGCGTATTGCTGTAATGCGCCATGCCGGCTAGACTAGGCCCA
AATGGGTATACCCAATTTGACCAAGGGGGACGCGATGAGGGCGGCCAAGCACTACCGACAACTTCTATCC
ATCGACTTCAACATCGAGGCGCTGGCCTTCGTGCCTGGACCCGACGGCACACGCGGCCGGCGCATCCACG
TCCTGGGGCGCGAGGTCCGCGACCGGCCCGGCCTGGTCGAGTACCTTTCGCCGGCGTTCGGCTCGCGGGT
GGCGCTGGACGGCTACTGCAAGGCCAATTTCGATGCAGTGCTGCACCTGGCGTACCCCGATCATCAGCAA
TGGGGCCACGCATGAAGCGCCGAAGCTACGCCATGCTGCGCGCCGCTGCCGCGCTGGCCGTCCTGGTCGT
TGCCTCGCCGGCATGGGCCGAGCTGCGCGGCGAGGTCGTGCGCATCATCGACGGCGACACCATCGACGTG
CTGGTAGACAAGCAGCCGGTGCGCGTGCGCCTGGTGGACATTGACGCGCCGGAAAAGCGGCAAGCCTTCG
GCGAACGTGCGCGCCAGGCGCTGGCCGGCATGGTGTTCCGCCGGCACGTCCTGGTCGACGAGAAGGACAC
CGACCGTTACGGCCGCACGCTGGGCACCGTCTGGGTCAACATGGAGCTGGCCAGCCGGCCGCCGCAGCCG
CGCAACGTCAACGCCGCGATGGTTCACCAGGGCATGGCGTGGGCCTATCGCTTCCACGGCCGCGCGGCCG
ACCCTGAAATGCTGCGGCTCGAACAGGAGGCGCGAGGCAAGCGCGTCGGCCTCTGGTCCGATCCGCACGC
CGTCGAGCCGTGGAAATGGCGACGCGAGAGCAACAACCGGAGGGACGAAGGTTGAAGGTCGCCCGCATCT
ACCTGCGCGCCAGTACGGACGAGCAGAATCTTGAACGCCAGGAGAGCCTTGTAGCGGCCACGCGGGCCGC
CGGGTACTACGTCGCCGGCATCTACCGCGAGAAGGCGTCCGGCGCACGCGCCGACCGGCCCGAGCTGCTG
CGCATGATCGCGGACCTGCAACCTGGTGAAGTCGTCGTTGCGGAGAAGATCGACCGCATCAGCCGCTTGC
CGTTGGCCGAGGCCGAGCGCCTGGTTGCGTCGATCCGGGCCAAAGGGGCCAAGCTGGCCGTGCCTGGCGT
GGTGGACCTGTCGGAGCTGGCCGCCGAGGCGAACGGAGTGGCGAAAATCGTTCTGGAATCCGTCCAGGAC
ATGCTTTTGAAGCTCGCCTTGCAGATGGCCCGCGACGACTACGAGGATCGGCGCGAGCGTCAACGTCAGG
GTGTCCAGTTGGCGAAGGCCGCCGGCCGCTACACCGGCCGCAAACGTGACGCCGGCATGCACGACCGCAT
CATCACGCTTCGCTCCGGCGGATCGAGCATTGCCAAGACGGCCAAGCTGGTCGGATGCAGCCCGAGCCAG
GTCAAACGAGTGTGGGCGGCCTGGAACGCGCAGCAGCAAAAATAAAGCCGGGCAGTGCCCGGCTTTTCTC
ACCTTTTCGCGTCCCGCAGGGCCGCTGCGAGCGCCCTACCTAGATCCTCGCTTTCCCCCTCGGTGTAGTC
CGGCCAGGGCACGAAGGGCGCGGATGCGAACCTGTTGAGCAGGTCAGATCTAGGGCGGCGGATTTGTCCT
ACTCAGGAGAGCGTTCACCGACAAACAACAGATAAAACGAAAGGCCCAGTCTTTCGACTGAGCCTTTCGT
TTTATTTGATGCCTGCCGAATTCGGATCCGGAGTGAGACCGCAGCTGGCACGACAGGTTTGCCGACTGGA
AAGCGGGCAGTGAGCGCAACGCAATTAATGTGAGTTAGCTCACTCATTAGGCACCCCAGGCTTTACACTT
TATGCTTCCGGCTCGTATGTTGTGTGGAATTGTGAGCGGATAACAATTTCACACAGGAAACAGCT
Features (pLannotate 1.2.2; 19 found; start..end, strand, type, name):
     18..74      -  misc_feature   MCS: pUC18/19 multiple cloning site
     71..228     +  CDS            lacZα (fragment): LacZα fragment of β-galactosidase; lacZ fragment
    234..333     -  misc_feature   bom (fragment): basis of mobility region from pBR322
    429..523     +  terminator     lambda t0 terminator: transcription terminator from phage lambda
    633..1445    +  CDS            aphA1: KKA1_ECOLX - Also known as nptI. Protein inferred from homology: Swiss-Prot protein existence level 3. Resistance to kanamycin and structurally-related aminoglycosides, including amikacin. From Escherichia coli.
   1599..1707    +  oriT           oriT: incP origin of transfer
   1768..2916    -  CDS            trfA: trans-acting replication protein that binds to and activates oriV
   2968..3249    -  CDS            tnpA (fragment): TN5P_ECOLX - Also known as tnp. Experimental evidence at protein level: Swiss-Prot protein existence level 1. Mediates transposition of transposon Tn5 by a 'cut and paste' mechanism. First, the monomeric transposase binds the 19 bp inverted DNA repeats flanking the transposon. Then, dimerization of the DNA- bound transposase creates a synaptic DNA complex. After nicking of the first DNA strand, excision of the transposon proceeds through a series of intermediates. The transposase then mediates the insertion of the transposon at a new site by strand transfer. The activity of the wild- type tran
   3309..3840    -  rep_origin     oriV: incP origin of replication
   3896..3931    -  rep_origin     CloDF13 ori (fragment): Plasmids containing the CloDF13 (CDF) origin of replication can be propagated in E. coli cells that contain additional plasmids with compatible origins.
   4055..4363    -  CDS            parE: PARE_ECOLX - Experimental evidence at protein level: Swiss-Prot protein existence level 1. Toxin component of a type II toxin-antitoxin (TA) system involved in plasmid partition. Acts by inhibiting DNA gyrase, converting supercoiled plasmid DNA into a singly cleaved linear form in an ATP-dependent fashion. To do so it probably interacts with one of the gyrase subunits. Gyrase inhibition is prevented by antitoxin ParD, and is reversed in vitro by incubation with ParD. In cells that have lost the plasmid filamentation and growth inhibition occur; this is suppressed when ParD is supplied in trans
   4363..4611    -  CDS            parD: PARD_ECOLX - Experimental evidence at protein level: Swiss-Prot protein existence level 1. Antitoxin component of a type II toxin-antitoxin (TA) system involved in plasmid partition. Inhibits the anti-DNA gyrase activity of toxin ParE; reverses and restores gyrase catalytic activity in vitro. The parDE operon alone is capable of stabilizing an RK2-derived minireplicon under defined growth conditions in several different Gram- negative bacteria. It does so by the post-segregational killing (PSK) of plasmid-free cells, also referred to as a plasmid addiction system. Binds its own promoter, autor
   4740..5582    +  CDS            parB: PARB4_ECOLX - Protein predicted: Swiss-Prot protein existence level 4. Involved in plasmid partition. From Escherichia coli.
   5546..6202    +  CDS            parA: PARA4_ECOLX - Protein inferred from homology: Swiss-Prot protein existence level 3. Involved in plasmid partition. From Escherichia coli.
   6362..6448    -  terminator     rrnB T1 terminator: Escherichia coli rrnB; transcription terminator T1 from the E. coli rrnB gene
   6481..6523    +  CDS            lacI (fragment): lac repressor; lacI; The lac repressor binds to the lac operator to inhibit transcription in E. coli. This inhibition can be relieved by adding lactose or isopropyl-β-D-thiogalactopyranoside (IPTG).
   6536..6557    +  protein_bind   CAP binding site: CAP binding activates transcription in the presence of cAMP. E. coli catabolite activator protein
   6572..6602    +  promoter       lac promoter: promoter for the E. coli lac operon
   6610..6626    +  protein_bind   lac operator: The lac repressor binds to the lac operator to inhibit transcription in E. coli. This inhibition can be relieved by adding lactose or isopropyl-β-D-thiogalactopyranoside (IPTG). lac repressor encoded by lacI
