[The description below was written by a language model from this plasmid's Addgene catalogue record and pLannotate feature annotations shown in this document.]
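Description:
pOGG026 is an empty Level 1 Golden Gate destination vector from the Bacterial Expression Vector Archive (BEVA), a modular system for assembling Golden Gate-compatible bacterial plasmids. Its systematic name, pL1V-Lv1-neo-RK2-par-ELT4, summarises the modules it was built from: a Level 1 cloning site, a neomycin/kanamycin resistance marker, the RK2 replicon, the par stability region and an end-linker module. The parts were domesticated for Golden Gate cloning, which conventionally means that internal Type IIS restriction sites were removed. The 6,645 nt plasmid is maintained at low copy number in E. coli under kanamycin selection, conferred by an aminoglycoside phosphotransferase gene annotated as aphA1.

Replication depends on the broad-host-range IncP (RK2) system, in which the trfA-encoded initiator protein acts on oriV, so the plasmid can be maintained in many Gram-negative bacteria. An IncP oriT allows conjugative transfer when transfer functions are supplied in trans. Stable inheritance without antibiotic selection comes from the RK2 par region. It includes the parDE toxin–antitoxin pair, which kills plasmid-free segregants, and the divergently oriented genes annotated as parA and parB, which are involved in partitioning. This supports the stated purpose of stable gene expression in environmental settings where selection cannot be applied.

The cloning site is a lacZα cassette with a pUC-type polylinker, driven by the lac promoter with its operator and CAP binding site. It spans the numbering origin of the circular map and is flanked by the rrnB T1 and lambda t0 terminators, which insulate it from surrounding transcription. Replacing lacZα with assembled parts should permit blue/white screening. No insert or dedicated expression promoter is present, so users supply these as modules. The short fragments annotated as bom, Tn5 transposase, lacI and CloDF13 ori appear to be remnants rather than functional elements.
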