Addgene plasmid #113992: pOGG026
Purpose: (Empty Backbone) Level 1 golden gate cloning vector for low copy number stable environmental gene expression
Depositing lab: Philip Poole. Depositing organization: University of Oxford. Publication: A Bacterial Expression Vector Archive (BEVA) for Flexible Modular Assembly of Golden Gate-Compatible Vectors. Geddes BA, Mendoza-Suarez MA, Poole PS. Front Microbiol. 2019 Jan 14;9:3345. doi: 10.3389/fmicb.2018.03345. eCollection 2018. PubMed 30692983.
Backbone
  Vector backbone: pL1V-Lv1-neo-RK2-par-ELT4
  Vector type: Bacterial Expression
Growth in bacteria
  Bacterial resistance: Kanamycin, 50 μg/mL
  Growth temperature: 37°C
  Growth strain: DH5alpha
  Copy number: Low Copy
Gene/Insert
  Gene/Insert name: None
  Mutation: Domesticated for Golden Gate cloning
Terms and licenses: Academic/Nonprofit Terms; Industry Terms: Not Available to Industry
Depositor comments: pL1V-Lv1-neo-RK2-par-ELT4. Please visit https://www.biorxiv.org/content/early/2018/08/16/392423 for bioRxiv preprint.
How to cite: pOGG026 was a gift from Philip Poole (Addgene plasmid # 113992 ; http://n2t.net/addgene:113992 ; RRID:Addgene_113992)
